>Addgene plasmid #211729 | pFB-MBD2.3Ch (pc2392) | addgene full sequence | sequence record 422787 | Addgene NGS Result
ATGGG
[124 nt withheld, positions 6-129]
C
[91 nt withheld, positions 131-221]
A
[49 nt withheld, positions 223-271]
CCTTTGACGTTGGAGTCCACGTTCTT
[37 nt withheld, positions 298-334]
ACCCTATCTCGGTCTATTCTTTTGATTTATAAGGGATTTTGCCGATTTCGGCCTATTGGTTAAAAAATGA
GCTGATTTAACAAAAATTTAACGCGAATTTTAACAAAATATTAACGCTTACAATTTAGGTGGCACTTTTC
GGGGAAATGTGCGCGGAACCCCTATTTGTTTATTTTTCTAAATACATTCAAATATGTATCCGCTCATGAG
ACAATAACCCTGATAAATGCTTCAATAATATTGAAAAAGGAAGAGTATGAGTATTCAACATTTCCGTGTC
GCCCTTATTCCCTTTTTTGCGGCATTTTGCCTTCCTGTTTTTGCTCACCCAGAAACGCTGGTGAAAGTAA
AAGATGCTGAAGATCAGTTGGGTGCACGAGTGGGTTACATCGAACTGGATCTCAACAGCGGTAAGATCCT
TGAGAGTTTTCGCCCCGAAGAACGTTTTCCAATGATGAGCACTTTTAAAGTTCTGCTATGTGGCGCGGTA
TTATCCCGTATTGACGCCGGGCAAGAGCAACTCGGTCGCCGCATACACTATTCTCAGAATGACTTGGTTG
AGTACTCACCAGTCACAGAAAAGCATCTTACGGATGGCATGACAGTAAGAGAATTATGCAGTGCTGCCAT
AACCATGAGTGATAACACTGCGGCCAACTTACTTCTGACAACGATCGGAGGACCGAAGGAGCTAACCGCT
TTTTTGCACAACATGGGGGATCATGTAACTCGCCTTGATCGTTGGGAACCGGAGCTGAATGAAGCCATAC
CAAACGACGAGCGTGACACCACGATGCCTGTAGCAATGGCAACAACGTTGCGCAAACTATTAACTGGCGA
ACTACTTACTCTAGCTTCCCGGCAACAATTAATAGACTGGATGGAGGCGGATAAAGTTGCAGGACCACTT
CTGCGCTCGGCCCTTCCGGCTGGCTGGTTTATTGCTGATAAATCTGGAGCCGGTGAGCGTGGGTCTCGCG
GTATCATTGCAGCACTGGGGCCAGATGGTAAGCCCTCCCGTATCGTAGTTATCTACACGACGGGGAGTCA
GGCAACTATGGATGAACGAAATAGACAGATCGCTGAGATAGGTGCCTCACTGATTAAGCATTGGTAACTG
TCAGACCAAGTTTACTCATATATACTTTAGATTGATTTAAAACTTCATTTTTAATTTAAAAGGATCTAGG
TGAAGATCCTTTTTGATAATCTCATGACCAAAATCCCTTAACGTGAGTTTTCGTTCCACTGAGCGTCAGA
CCCCGTAGAAAAGATCAAAGGATCTTCTTGAGATCCTTTTTTTCTGCGCGTAATCTGCTGCTTGCAAACA
AAAAAACCACCGCTACCAGCGGTGGTTTGTTTGCCGGATCAAGAGCTACCAACTCTTTTTCCGAAGGTAA
CTGGCTTCAGCAGAGCGCAGATACCAAATACTGTTCTTCTAGTGTAGCCGTAGTTAGGCCACCACTTCAA
GAACTCTGTAGCACCGCCTACATACCTCGCTCTGCTAATCCTGTTACCAGTGGCTGCTGCCAGTGGCGAT
AAGTCGTGTCTTACCGGGTTGGACTCAAGACGATAGTTACCGGATAAGGCGCAGCGGTCGGGCTGAACGG
GGGGTTCGTGCACACAGCCCAGCTTGGAGCGAACGACCTACACCGAACTGAGATACCTACAGCGTGAGCT
ATGAGAAAGCGCCACGCTTCCCGAAGGGAGAAAGGCGGACAGGTATCCGGTAAGCGGCAGGGTCGGAACA
GGAGAGCGCACGAGGGAGCTTCCAGGGGGAAACGCCTGGTATCTTTATAGTCCTGTCGGGTTTCGCCACC
TCTGACTTGAGCGTCGATTTTTGTGATGCTCGTCAGGGGGGCGGAGCCTATGGAAAAACGCCAGCAACGC
GGCCTTTTTACGGTTCCTGGCCTTTTGCTGGCCTTTTGCTCACATGTTCTTTCCTGCGTTATCCCCTGAT
TCTGTGGATAACCGTATTACCGCCTTTGAGTGAGCTGATACCGCTCGCCGCAGCCGAACGACCGAGCGCA
GCGAGTCAGTGAGCGAGGAAGCGGAAGAGCGCCTGATGCGGTATTTTCTCCTTACGCATCTGTGCGGTAT
TTCACACCGCATAGACCAGCCGCGTAACCTGGCAAAATCGGTTACGGTTGAGTAATAAATGGATGCCCTG
CGTAAGCGGGTGTGGGCGGACAATAAAGTCTTAAACTGAACAAAATAGATCTAAACTATGACAATAAAGT
CTTAAACTAGACAGAATAGTTGTAAACTGAAATCAGTCCAGTTATGCTGTGAAAAAGCATACTGGACTTT
TGTTATGGCTAAAGCAAACTCTTCATTTTCTGAAGTGCAAATTGCCCGTCGTATTAAAGAGGGGCGTGGC
CAAGGGCATGGTAAAGACTATATTCGCGGCGTTGTGACAATTTACCGAACAACTCCGCGGCCGGGAAGCC
GATCTCGGCTTGAACGAATTGTTAGGTGGCGGTACTTGGGTCGATATCAAAGTGCATCACTTCTTCCCGT
ATGCCCAACTTTGTATAGAGAGCCACTGCGGGATCGTCACCGTAATCTGCTTGCACGTAGATCACATAAG
CACCAAGCGCGTTGGCCTCATGCTTGAGGAGATTGATGAGCGCGGTGGCAATGCCCTGCCTCCGGTGCTC
GCCGGAGACTGCGAGATCATAGATATAGATCTCACTACGCGGCTGCTCAAACTTGGGCAGAACGTAAGCC
GCGAGAGCGCCAACAACCGCTTCTTGGTCGAAGGCAGCAAGCGCGATGAATGTCTTACTACGGAGCAAGT
TCCCGAGGTAATCGGAGTCCGGCTGATGTTGGGAGTAGGTGGCTACGTCTCCGAACTCACGACCGAAAAG
ATCAAGAGCAGCCCGCATGGATTTGACTTGGTCAGGGCCGAGCCTACATGTGCGAATGATGCCCATACTT
GAGCCACCTAACTTTGTTTTAGGGCGACTGCCCTGCTGCGTAACATCGTTGCTGCTCCATAACATCAAAC
ATCGACCCACGGCGTAACGCGCTTGCTGCTTGGATGCCCGAGGCATAGACTGTACAAAAAAACAGTCATA
ACAAGCCATGAAAACCGCCACTGCGCCGTTACCACCGCTGCGTTCGGTCAAGGTTCTGGACCAGTTGCGT
GAGCGCATACGCTACTTGCATTACAGTTTACGAACCGAACAGGCTTATGTCAACTGGGTTCGTGCCTTCA
TCCGTTTCCACGGTGTGCGTCACCCGGCAACCTTGGGCAGCAGCGAAGTCGAGGCATTTCTGTCCTGGCT
GGCGAACGAGCGCAAGGTTTCGGTCTCCACGCATCGTCAGGCATTGGCGGCCTTGCTGTTCTTCTACGGC
AAGGTGCTGTGCACGGATCTGCCCTGGCTTCAGGAGATCGGAAGACCTCGGCCGTCGCGGCGCTTGCCGG
TGGTGCTGACCCCGGATGAAGTGGTTCGCATCCTCGGTTTTCTGGAAGGCGAGCATCGTTTGTTCGCCCA
GGACTCTAGCTATAGTTCTAGTGGTTGGCTACGTATACTCCGGAATATTAATAGATCATGGAGATAATTA
AAATGATAACCATCTCGCAAATAAATAAGTATTTTACTGTTTTCGTAACAGTTTTGTAATAAAAAAACCT
ATAAATATTCCGGATTATTCATACCGTCCCACCATCGGGCGCGGATCCCGGTCCGAAGCGCGCGGAATTC
AAAGGCCTACGTCGACATGCAGAAGAACAAGCAGAGACTCCGGAATGACCCCCTCAATCAGAACAAGGGT
AAACCAGACCTGAACACAACATTGCCAATTAGACAAACTGCATCAATTTTCAAGCAACCAGTAACCAAAT
TCACGAACCACCCGAGCAATAAGGTGAAGTCAGACCCCCAGCGGATGAATGAACAACCACGTCAGCTTTT
CTGGGAGAAGAGGCTACAAGGACTTAGCGCATCAGATGTAACAGAACAAATTATAAAAACCATGGAGCTA
CCTAAAGGTCTTCAAGGAGTCGGTCCAGGTAGCAATGACGAGACCCTTCTGTCTGCTGTGGCCAGTGCTT
TACACACAAGCTCTGCGCCCATCACAGGACAAGTCTCTGCTGCCGTGGAAAAGAACCCTGCTGTTTGGCT
TAACACATCTCAACCCCTCTGCAAAGCTTTCATTGTTACAGATGAAGACATTAGGAAACAGGAAGAGCGA
GTCCAACAAGTACGCAAGAAACTGGAGGAGGCACTGATGGCCGACATCCTGTCCCGGGCTGCGGACACGG
AGGAAGTAGACATTGACATGGACGATGGAGATGAGGCGTGCGGCCCGGGATCCCCGAAGAAGAAGCGCAA
AGTATACACCATGGTGAGCAAGGGCGAGGAGGATAACATGGCCATCATCAAGGAGTTCATGCGCTTCAAG
GTGCACATGGAGGGCTCCGTGAACGGCCACGAGTTCGAGATCGAGGGCGAGGGCGAGGGCCGCCCCTACG
AGGGCACCCAGACCGCCAAGCTGAAGGTGACCAAGGGTGGCCCCCTGCCCTTCGCCTGGGACATCCTGTC
CCCTCAGTTCATGTACGGCTCCAAGGCCTACGTGAAGCACCCCGCCGACATCCCCGACTACTTGAAGCTG
TCCTTCCCCGAGGGCTTCAAGTGGGAGCGCGTGATGAACTTCGAGGACGGCGGCGTGGTGACCGTGACCC
AGGACTCCTCCCTGCAGGACGGCGAGTTCATCTACAAGGTGAAGCTGCGCGGCACCAACTTCCCCTCCGA
CGGCCCCGTAATGCAGAAGAAGACCATGGGCTGGGAGGCCTCCTCCGAGCGGATGTACCCCGAGGACGGC
GCCCTGAAGGGCGAGATCAAGCAGAGGCTGAAGCTGAAGGACGGCGGCCACTACGACGCTGAGGTCAAGA
CCACCTACAAGGCCAAGAAGCCCGTGCAGCTGCCCGGCGCCTACAACGTCAACATCAAGTTGGACATCAC
CTCCCACAACGAGGACTACACCATCGTGGAACAGTACGAACGCGCCGAGGGCCGCCACTCCACCGGCGGC
ATGGACGAGCTGTACAAGTAAAGCGGCCGCGACTCTAGAGCCTGCAGTCTCGAGGCATGCGGTACCAAGC
TTGTCGAGAAGTACTAGAGGATCATAATCAGCCATACCACATTTGTAGAGGTTTTACTTGCTTTAAAAAA
CCTCCCACACCTCCCCCTGAACCTGAAACATAAAATGAATGCAATTGTTGTTGTTAACTTGTTTATTGCA
GCTTATAATGGTTACAAATAAAGCAATAGCATCACAAATTTCACAAATAAAGCATTTTTTTCACTGCATT
CTAGTTGTGGTTTGTCCAAACTCATCAATGTATCTTATCATGTCTGGATCTGATCACTGCTTGAGCCTAG
GAGATCCGAACCAGATAAGTGAAATCTAGTTCCAAACTATTTTGTCATTTTTAATTTTCGTATTAGCTTA
CGACGCTACACCCAGTTCCCATCTATTTTGTCACTCTTCCCTAAATAATCCTTAAAAACTCCATTTCCAC
CCCTCCCAGTTCCCAACTATTTTGTCCGCCCACAGCGGGGCATTTTTCTTCCTGTTATGTTTTTAATCAA
ACATCCTGCCAACTCCATGTGACAAACCGTCATCTTCGGCTACTTTTTCTCTGTCACAGAATGAAAATTT
TTCTGTCATCTCTTCGTTATTAATGTTTGTAATTGACTGAATATCAACGCTTATTTGCAGCCTGAATGGC
GA
Features (pLannotate 1.2.2; 16 found; start..end, strand, type, name):
      6..460     +  rep_origin     f1 ori (sequence partly withheld): f1 bacteriophage origin of replication; arrow indicates direction of (+) strand synthesis
    486..590     +  promoter       AmpR promoter: bla
    591..1451    +  CDS            AmpR: β-lactamase; bla; confers resistance to ampicillin, carbenicillin, and related antibiotics
   1622..2210    +  rep_origin     ori: high-copy-number ColE1/pMB1/pBR322/pUC origin of replication
   2396..2447    -  misc_feature   bom (fragment): basis of mobility region from pBR322
   2515..2739    -  mobile_element Tn7R: mini-Tn7 element (right end of the Tn7 transposon) Tn7
   2806..3339    -  CDS            GmR: gentamycin acetyltransferase; aacC1; confers resistance to gentamycin
   3509..3537    -  promoter       Pc promoter: intI1 (promoter lies within the coding sequence); class 1 integron promoter
   3515..3862    -  CDS            YPR2_ECOLX (fragment): Protein predicted: Swiss-Prot protein existence level 4. From Escherichia coli.
   3889..3980    +  promoter       polyhedrin promoter: polh from Autographa californica; promoter for the baculovirus polyhedrin gene
   4061..4645    +  CDS            Mbd3 (fragment): MBD3_MOUSE - Experimental evidence at protein level: Swiss-Prot protein existence level 1. Acts as transcriptional repressor and plays a role in gene silencing. Does not bind DNA by itself. Binds to DNA with a preference for sites containing methylated CpG dinucleotides (in vitro). Binds to a lesser degree DNA containing unmethylated CpG dinucleotides (By similarity). Recruits histone deacetylases and DNA methyltransferases. From Mus musculus (Mouse).
   4685..5392    +  CDS            mCherry: mCherry is a basic (constitutively fluorescent) red fluorescent protein published in 2004, derived from Discosoma sp.. It is reported to be a very rapidly-maturing monomer with low acid sensitivity.
   5464..5547    +  CDS            large T antigen (fragment): large T antigen from SV40 (simian virus 40)
   5570..5704    +  polyA_signal   SV40 poly(A) signal: SV40 polyadenylation signal
   5733..5898    -  mobile_element Tn7L: mini-Tn7 element (left end of the Tn7 transposon) Tn7
   6061..1       +  CDS            lacZα (fragment) (across the origin): LacZα fragment of β-galactosidase; lacZ fragment
