[The description below was written by a language model from this plasmid's Addgene catalogue record and pLannotate feature annotations shown in this document.]
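Description:
pFB-MBD2.3Ch (pc2392) is a baculovirus donor plasmid built on the pFastBac1 backbone for producing a fluorescently tagged fragment of mouse methyl-CpG binding domain protein 2 (MBD2) in insect cells. It is maintained in E. coli as a high-copy plasmid through a ColE1/pUC-type origin and selected with ampicillin via the β-lactamase gene. An f1 phage origin is also present.

The expression cassette lies between the Tn7R and Tn7L ends of a mini-Tn7 element, together with a gentamicin acetyltransferase gene driven by the integron Pc promoter. In the Bac-to-Bac type system this backbone belongs to, that arrangement lets the whole block be transposed into a baculovirus shuttle genome (bacmid) in E. coli. Gentamicin selects for the transposed segment, and the recombinant bacmid is then used to generate virus for infecting insect cells.

Within the element, the strong, very late polyhedrin promoter from Autographa californica nucleopolyhedrovirus drives an open reading frame encoding MBD2 residues 222–414, the "MBD2.3" fragment. It was cloned between EcoRI and PspOMI sites and is fused at its C terminus to the monomeric red fluorescent protein mCherry, followed by an SV40 polyadenylation signal. The automated annotation labels the roughly 585-nt insert as an Mbd3 fragment rather than Mbd2. This probably reflects similarity between these related family members, and the length fits the stated 193-residue MBD2 segment, but the discrepancy with the catalogue entry cannot be resolved without the sequence.

The associated work concerns direct homo- and hetero-interactions of MeCP2 and MBD2, so this deletion construct presumably supplies a recombinant, mCherry-labelled MBD2 fragment for mapping interaction regions.
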