Addgene plasmid #211729: pFB-MBD2.3Ch (pc2392)
Purpose: Expresses MBD2 (aa222-414) mCherry tagged in insect cells
Depositing lab: Cristina Cardoso. Depositing organization: Technische Universitaet Darmstadt. Publication: Direct homo- and hetero-interactions of MeCP2 and MBD2. Becker A, Allmann L, Hofstatter M, Casa V, Weber P, Lehmkuhl A, Herce HD, Cardoso MC. PLoS One. 2013;8(1):e53730. doi: 10.1371/journal.pone.0053730. Epub 2013 Jan 15. PubMed 23335972.
Backbone
  Vector backbone: pFastBac1
  Backbone manufacturer: Invitrogen
  Backbone size w/o insert (bp): 4472
  Vector type: Insect Expression
  Selectable markers: Gentamicin
Growth in bacteria
  Bacterial resistance: Ampicillin, 100 μg/mL
  Growth temperature: 37°C
  Growth strain: DH5alpha
  Copy number: High Copy
Gene/Insert
  Gene/Insert name: MBD2.3 aa222-414 (alt name: Mus musculus methyl-CpG binding domain protein 2)
  Species: M. musculus (mouse)
  Promoter: Polyhedrin promotor
  Tag / fusion protein: mCherry (C terminal on insert)
  Cloning method: Restriction Enzyme; 5′ cloning site EcoRI (not destroyed); 3′ cloning site PspOMI (not destroyed)
  Sequencing primers: 5′ AAATGATAACCATCTCGC; 3′ TTCAGCTTGGCGGTCTGGGT
Terms and licenses: Academic/Nonprofit Terms; Industry Terms: Not Available to Industry
How to cite: pFB-MBD2.3Ch (pc2392) was a gift from Cristina Cardoso (Addgene plasmid # 211729 ; http://n2t.net/addgene:211729 ; RRID:Addgene_211729)
